Addgene plasmid #123391: TRAV19
Purpose: construction of TCR
Depositing lab: Catherine Wu. Depositing organization: Dana-Farber Cancer Institute. Publication: A cloning and expression system to probe T-cell receptor specificity and assess functional avidity to neoantigens. Hu Z, Anandappa AJ, Sun J, Kim J, Leet DE, Bozym DJ, Chen C, Williams L, Shukla SA, Zhang W, Tabbaa D, Steelman S, Olive O, Livak KJ, Kishi H, Muraguchi A, Guleria I, Stevens J, Lane WJ, Burkhardt UE, Fritsch EF, Neuberg D, Ott PA, Keskin DB, Hacohen N, Wu CJ. Blood. 2018 Nov 1;132(18):1911-1921. doi: 10.1182/blood-2018-04-843763. Epub 2018 Aug 27. PubMed 30150207.
Backbone
  Vector backbone: pUC57-kanamycin
  Vector type: Bacterial Expression
Growth in bacteria
  Bacterial resistance: Kanamycin, 50 μg/mL
  Growth temperature: 37°C
  Growth strain: DH5alpha
  Copy number: High Copy
Gene/Insert
  Gene/Insert name: TRAV19
  Species: H. sapiens (human)
  Mutation: WT
  Entrez Gene: TRAV19 (a.k.a. TCRAV12S1, TCRAV19S1)
  Cloning method: Unknown
Terms and licenses: Academic/Nonprofit Terms; Industry Terms: Not Available to Industry
Depositor comments: Cloning Method: Golden Gate.
How to cite: TRAV19 was a gift from Catherine Wu (Addgene plasmid # 123391 ; http://n2t.net/addgene:123391 ; RRID:Addgene_123391)
