[The description below was written by a language model from this plasmid's Addgene catalogue record and pLannotate feature annotations shown in this document.]
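Description:
TRAV19 is a small (about 3.5 kb) bacterial cloning plasmid built on the pUC57-kanamycin backbone. It serves as a library component for assembling human T-cell receptor expression constructs rather than as an expression vector in its own right. It is maintained in E. coli through a high-copy ColE1/pUC-type origin and selected with kanamycin via the aph(3')-Ia (KanR) gene. Residual backbone elements include fragments of bom, rop and lacI, along with the lac promoter, operator and CAP site. The lacZα remnant is interrupted by the insert.

The catalogue names the insert as wild-type human TRAV19, a variable gene segment of the TCR alpha chain. The feature table shows that the cloned cassette is larger than a V segment alone. It contains a TCR beta constant region (annotated TRBC1), followed by an F2A ribosomal-skipping peptide and then a roughly 330 bp V-region coding sequence. The automated annotation labels this last segment TRDV1. This probably reflects homology-based matching among related alpha/delta V segments, and given the catalogue entry the segment is presumably TRAV19, although the record does not resolve the discrepancy.

This arrangement suggests a modular piece that links the end of a beta chain to the start of an alpha chain, so that both chains can be translated from one open reading frame and separated at the 2A site. The depositor notes Golden Gate as the cloning method, and the stated purpose is TCR construction. The fragment is therefore presumably combined with other TCR segments and a destination vector, which the record does not describe, to rebuild complete receptors for studying antigen specificity. No eukaryotic promoter is annotated in this plasmid.
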