Features (pLannotate 1.2.2; 12 found; start..end, strand, type, name):
    137..236     +  misc_feature   bom (fragment): basis of mobility region from pBR322
    242..399     -  CDS            lacZα (fragment): LacZα fragment of β-galactosidase; lacZ fragment
    441..965     +  CDS            TRBC1: TRBC1_HUMAN - Experimental evidence at protein level: Swiss-Prot protein existence level 1. Constant region of T cell receptor (TR) beta chain (PubMed:24600447). Alpha-beta T cell receptors are antigen specific receptors which are essential to the immune response and are present on the cell surface of T lymphocytes. Recognize peptide-major histocompatibility (MH) (pMH) complexes that are displayed by antigen presenting cells (APC), a prerequisite for efficient T cell adaptive immunity against pathogens (PubMed:25493333). Binding of alpha-beta TR to pMH complex initiates TR-CD3 clustering on th
    990..1055    +  CDS            F2A: 2A peptide from foot-and-mouth disease virus polyprotein Eukaryotic ribosomes fail to insert a peptide bond between the Gly and Pro residues, yielding separate polypeptides.
   1056..1385    +  CDS            TRDV1: TRDV1_HUMAN - Experimental evidence at protein level: Swiss-Prot protein existence level 1. V region of the variable domain of T cell receptor (TR) delta chain that participates in the antigen recognition (PubMed:24600447). Gamma-delta TRs recognize a variety of self and foreign non-peptide antigens frequently expressed at the epithelial boundaries between the host and external environment, including endogenous lipids presented by MH-like protein CD1D and phosphoantigens presented by butyrophilin-like molecule BTN3A1. Upon antigen recognition induces rapid, innate-like immune responses involve
   1474..1490    -  protein_bind   lac operator: The lac repressor binds to the lac operator to inhibit transcription in E. coli. This inhibition can be relieved by adding lactose or isopropyl-β-D-thiogalactopyranoside (IPTG). lac repressor encoded by lacI
   1498..1528    -  promoter       lac promoter: promoter for the E. coli lac operon
   1543..1564    -  protein_bind   CAP binding site: CAP binding activates transcription in the presence of cAMP. E. coli catabolite activator protein
   1577..1669    -  CDS            lacI (fragment): lac repressor; lacI; The lac repressor binds to the lac operator to inhibit transcription in E. coli. This inhibition can be relieved by adding lactose or isopropyl-β-D-thiogalactopyranoside (IPTG).
   1852..2440    -  rep_origin     ori: high-copy-number ColE1/pMB1/pBR322/pUC origin of replication
   2618..3427    -  CDS            KanR: aminoglycoside phosphotransferase; aph(3')-Ia; confers resistance to kanamycin in bacteria or G418 (Geneticin®) in eukaryotes
   3534..35      +  CDS            rop (fragment) (across the origin): Rop protein, which maintains plasmids at low copy number; rop
>Addgene plasmid #123391 | TRAV19 | addgene full sequence | sequence record 243794 | Addgene NGS Result
TCGCGCGTTTCGGTGATGACGGTGAAAACCTCTGACACATGCAGCTCCCGGAGACGGTCACAGCTTGTCT
GTAAGCGGATGCCGGGAGCAGACAAGCCCGTCAGGGCGCGTCAGCGGGTGTTGGCGGGTGTCGGGGCTGG
CTTAACTATGCGGCATCAGAGCAGATTGTACTGAGAGTGCACCATATGCGGTGTGAAATACCGCACAGAT
GCGTAAGGAGAAAATACCGCATCAGGCGCCATTCGCCATTCAGGCTGCGCAACTGTTGGGAAGGGCGATC
GGTGCGGGCCTCTTCGCTATTACGCCAGCTGGCGAAAGGGGGATGTGCTGCAAGGCGATTAAGTTGGGTA
ACGCCAGGGTTTTCCCAGTCACGACGTTGTAAAACGACGGCCAGAGAATTCGAGCTCGGTACCTCGCGAA
TACATCTAGATGGTCTCTACCTGAACAAGGTGTTCCCACCCGAGGTCGCTGTGTTTGAGCCATCAGAAGC
AGAGATCTCCCACACCCAAAAGGCCACACTGGTGTGCCTGGCCACAGGCTTCTTCCCCGACCACGTGGAG
CTGAGCTGGTGGGTGAATGGGAAGGAGGTGCACAGTGGGGTCAGCACGGACCCGCAGCCCCTCAAGGAGC
AGCCCGCCCTCAATGACTCCAGATACTGCCTGAGCAGCCGCCTGAGGGTTTCGGCCACCTTCTGGCAGAA
CCCCCGCAACCACTTCCGCTGTCAAGTCCAGTTCTACGGGCTCTCGGAGAATGACGAGTGGACCCAGGAT
AGGGCCAAACCCGTCACCCAGATCGTCAGCGCCGAGGCCTGGGGTAGAGCAGACTGTGGCTTTACCTCGG
TGTCCTACCAGCAAGGGGTCCTGTCTGCCACCATCCTCTATGAGATCCTGCTAGGGAAGGCCACCCTGTA
TGCTGTGCTGGTCAGCGCCCTTGTGTTGATGGCCATGGTCAAGAGAAAGGATTTCAGGAGGAGGAGGAGC
GGCAGTGGAGTGAAACAGACTTTGAATTTTGACCTTCTCAAGTTGGCGGGAGACGTGGAGTCCAACCCAG
GGCCCATGCTGACTGCCAGCCTGTTGAGGGCAGTCATAGCCTCCATCTGTGTTGTATCCAGCATGGCTCA
GAAGGTAACTCAAGCGCAGACTGAAATTTCTGTGGTGGAGAAGGAGGATGTGACCTTGGACTGTGTGTAT
GAAACCCGTGATACTACTTATTACTTATTCTGGTACAAGCAACCACCAAGTGGAGAATTGGTTTTCCTTA
TTCGTCGGAACTCTTTTGATGAGCAAAATGAAATAAGTGGTCGGTATTCTTGGAACTTCCAGAAATCCAC
CAGTTCCTTCAACTTCACCATCACAGCCTCACAAGTCGTGGACTCAGCAGTATACTGAGACCATCGGATC
CCGGGCCCGTCGACTGCAGAGGCCTGCATGCAAGCTTGGTGTAATCATGGTCATAGCTGTTTCCTGTGTG
AAATTGTTATCCGCTCACAATTCCACACAACATACGAGCCGGAAGCATAAAGTGTAAAGCCTGGGGTGCC
TAATGAGTGAGCTAACTCACATTAATTGCGTTGCGCTCACTGCCCGCTTTCCAGTCGGGAAACCTGTCGT
GCCAGCTGCATTAATGAATCGGCCAACGCGCGGGGAGAGGCGGTTTGCGTATTGGGCGCTCTTCCGCTTC
CTCGCTCACTGACTCGCTGCGCTCGGTCGTTCGGCTGCGGCGAGCGGTATCAGCTCACTCAAAGGCGGTA
ATACGGTTATCCACAGAATCAGGGGATAACGCAGGAAAGAACATGTGAGCAAAAGGCCAGCAAAAGGCCA
GGAACCGTAAAAAGGCCGCGTTGCTGGCGTTTTTCCATAGGCTCCGCCCCCCTGACGAGCATCACAAAAA
TCGACGCTCAAGTCAGAGGTGGCGAAACCCGACAGGACTATAAAGATACCAGGCGTTTCCCCCTGGAAGC
TCCCTCGTGCGCTCTCCTGTTCCGACCCTGCCGCTTACCGGATACCTGTCCGCCTTTCTCCCTTCGGGAA
GCGTGGCGCTTTCTCATAGCTCACGCTGTAGGTATCTCAGTTCGGTGTAGGTCGTTCGCTCCAAGCTGGG
CTGTGTGCACGAACCCCCCGTTCAGCCCGACCGCTGCGCCTTATCCGGTAACTATCGTCTTGAGTCCAAC
CCGGTAAGACACGACTTATCGCCACTGGCAGCAGCCACTGGTAACAGGATTAGCAGAGCGAGGTATGTAG
GCGGTGCTACAGAGTTCTTGAAGTGGTGGCCTAACTACGGCTACACTAGAAGAACAGTATTTGGTATCTG
CGCTCTGCTGAAGCCAGTTACCTTCGGAAAAAGAGTTGGTAGCTCTTGATCCGGCAAACAAACCACCGCT
GGTAGCGGTGGTTTTTTTGTTTGCAAGCAGCAGATTACGCGCAGAAAAAAAGGATCTCAAGAAGATCCTT
TGATCTTTTCTACGGGGTCTGACGCTCAGTGGAACGAAAACTCACGTTAAGGGATTTTGGTCATGAGATT
ATCAAAAAGGATCTTCACCTAGATCCTTTTAAATTAAAAATGAAGTTTTAAATCAAGCCCAATCTGAATA
ATGTTACAACCAATTAACCAATTCTGATTAGAAAAACTCATCGAGCATCAAATGAAACTGCAATTTATTC
ATATCAGGATTATCAATACCATATTTTTGAAAAAGCCGTTTCTGTAATGAAGGAGAAAACTCACCGAGGC
AGTTCCATAGGATGGCAAGATCCTGGTATCGGTCTGCGATTCCGACTCGTCCAACATCAATACAACCTAT
TAATTTCCCCTCGTCAAAAATAAGGTTATCAAGTGAGAAATCACCATGAGTGACGACTGAATCCGGTGAG
AATGGCAAAAGTTTATGCATTTCTTTCCAGACTTGTTCAACAGGCCAGCCATTACGCTCGTCATCAAAAT
CACTCGCATCAACCAAACCGTTATTCATTCGTGATTGCGCCTGAGCGAGACGAAATACGCGATCGCTGTT
AAAAGGACAATTACAAACAGGAATCGAATGCAACCGGCGCAGGAACACTGCCAGCGCATCAACAATATTT
TCACCTGAATCAGGATATTCTTCTAATACCTGGAATGCTGTTTTTCCGGGGATCGCAGTGGTGAGTAACC
ATGCATCATCAGGAGTACGGATAAAATGCTTGATGGTCGGAAGAGGCATAAATTCCGTCAGCCAGTTTAG
TCTGACCATCTCATCTGTAACATCATTGGCAACGCTACCTTTGCCATGTTTCAGAAACAACTCTGGCGCA
TCGGGCTTCCCATACAAGCGATAGATTGTCGCACCTGATTGCCCGACATTATCGCGAGCCCATTTATACC
CATATAAATCAGCATCCATGTTGGAATTTAATCGCGGCCTCGACGTTTCCCGTTGAATATGGCTCATAAC
ACCCCTTGTATTACTGTTTATGTAAGCAGACAGTTTTATTGTTCATGATGATATATTTTTATCTTGTGCA
ATGTAACATCAGAGATTTTGAGACACGGGCCAGAGCTGCA
